Addgene plasmid #17618: EF.PGK.GFP
Purpose: (Empty Backbone)
Depositing lab: Linzhao Cheng. Depositing organization: Johns Hopkins University and School of Medicine. Publication: Lentiviral vectors with two independent internal promoters transfer high-level expression of multiple transgenes to human hematopoietic stem-progenitor cells. Yu X, Zhan X, D'Costa J, Tanavde VM, Ye Z, Peng T, Malehorn MT, Yang X, Civin CI, Cheng L. Mol Ther. 2003 Jun . 7(6):827-38. 10.1016/S1525-0016(03)00104-7 PubMed 12788657.
Backbone
  Vector backbone: EF.PGK.GFP
  Vector type: Mammalian Expression, Lentiviral
  Selectable markers: GFP
Growth in bacteria
  Bacterial resistance: Ampicillin, 100 μg/mL
  Growth temperature: 37°C
  Growth strain: Stbl3
  Copy number: Unknown
Gene/Insert
  Gene/Insert name: None
  Cloning method: Restriction Enzyme
  Sequencing primers: 5′ EF-1a forward
Terms and licenses: Academic/Nonprofit Terms; Industry Terms: Not Available to Industry
Depositor comments: In a SIN LV containing the elongation factor 1alpha promoter, we included a PGK promoter that drives expression of GFP as a reporter. Dual-promoter LVs can coexpress multiple transgenes efficiently in a single target cell. Recombinant LVs were produced by transient transfection of the transducing vector into 293T cells with two packaging vectors: pMD.G, a plasmid expressing the VSV-G envelope gene, and pCMVDeltaR8.91, a plasmid expressing the HIV-1 gag/pol, tat, and rev genes.
How to cite: EF.PGK.GFP was a gift from Linzhao Cheng (Addgene plasmid # 17618 ; http://n2t.net/addgene:17618 ; RRID:Addgene_17618)
