[The description below was written by a language model from this plasmid's Addgene catalogue record and pLannotate feature annotations shown in this document.]
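Description:
EF.PGK.GFP is an empty-backbone, self-inactivating (SIN) HIV-1-based lentiviral transfer vector of about 8.1 kb, designed for dual-promoter expression in mammalian cells. It is propagated in E. coli through a high-copy ColE1/pUC-type origin with ampicillin resistance (AmpR/bla). The plasmid backbone also retains an f1 origin, an SV40 origin, an SV40 poly(A) signal downstream of the 3' LTR, and pBluescript-derived remnants (lac promoter/operator, lacZα and lacI fragments, T3 and T7 promoters). There is no drug selection marker for mammalian cells; GFP fluorescence is used to identify transduced cells.

The viral genome is transcribed from an RSV enhancer/promoter fused to a truncated 5' LTR. This is followed by the Ψ packaging signal with a gag fragment and by the Rev response element, which allows Rev-dependent nuclear export of the genomic RNA. The 3' LTR carries the ΔU3 deletion, which inactivates LTR promoter activity after integration, so expression depends on the internal promoters. Two independent cassettes sit in tandem between the LTRs. The human EF-1α promoter is followed by a short multiple cloning site fragment where a gene of interest can be inserted by restriction cloning. The human PGK promoter drives EGFP as a reporter. No insert is present in this version.

According to the depositor, the design allows efficient co-expression of multiple transgenes in a single target cell, and the associated publication applied such vectors to human hematopoietic stem-progenitor cells. Virus is produced by transient co-transfection of 293T cells with a VSV-G envelope plasmid and a packaging plasmid supplying HIV-1 gag/pol, tat and rev.
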