Features (pLannotate 1.2.2; 29 found; start..end, strand, type, name):
     55..76      +  protein_bind   CAP binding site: CAP binding activates transcription in the presence of cAMP. E. coli catabolite activator protein
     91..121     +  promoter       lac promoter: promoter for the E. coli lac operon
    129..145     +  protein_bind   lac operator: The lac repressor binds to the lac operator to inhibit transcription in E. coli. This inhibition can be relieved by adding lactose or isopropyl-β-D-thiogalactopyranoside (IPTG). lac repressor encoded by lacI
    190..208     +  promoter       T3 promoter: promoter for bacteriophage T3 RNA polymerase
    236..462     +  promoter       RSV promoter: Rous sarcoma virus enhancer/promoter
    463..643     +  LTR            5' LTR (truncated): truncated 5' long terminal repeat (LTR) from HIV-1
    690..815     +  misc_feature   HIV-1 Ψ: packaging signal of human immunodeficiency virus type 1
    799..1162    +  CDS            HIV-1 gag (fragment): gag protein from human immunodeficiency virus 1; gag
   1308..1541    +  misc_feature   RRE: The Rev response element (RRE) of HIV-1 allows for Rev-dependent mRNA export from the nucleus to the cytoplasm.
   1918..2018    +  CDS            Rev (fragment): human immunodeficiency virus 1 (HIV-1) Rev protein; rev; enhances nuclear export of unspliced and incompletely spliced viral mRNAs
   2060..2077    -  misc_feature   MCS (fragment): pBluescript multiple cloning site
   2085..2151    +  CDS            small t antigen (fragment): SV40 (simian virus 40) small t antigen
   2158..3336    +  promoter       EF-1α promoter: strong constitutive promoter for human elongation factor EF-1α
   3353..3371    +  promoter       T7 promoter: promoter for bacteriophage T7 RNA polymerase
   3391..3426    -  misc_feature   MCS (fragment): pBluescript multiple cloning site
   3427..3450    -  misc_feature   MCS (fragment): pBluescript multiple cloning site
   3453..3963    +  promoter       hPGK promoter: human phosphoglycerate kinase 1 promoter
   3985..4704    +  CDS            EGFP: the original enhanced GFP (Yang et al., 1996) mammalian codon-optimized
   4753..4821    +  CDS            nef (fragment): NEF_HV1Z2 - Experimental evidence at protein level: Swiss-Prot protein existence level 1. Extracellular Nef protein targets CD4(+) T-lymphocytes for apoptosis by interacting with CXCR4 surface receptors. From Human immunodeficiency virus type 1 group M subtype D (isolate Z2/CDC-Z34) (HIV-1).
   4823..5056    +  LTR            3' LTR (ΔU3): self-inactivating 3' long terminal repeat (LTR) from HIV-1
   5128..5249    +  polyA_signal   SV40 poly(A) signal: SV40 polyadenylation signal
   5289..5424    +  rep_origin     SV40 ori: SV40 origin of replication
   5445..5463    -  promoter       T7 promoter: promoter for bacteriophage T7 RNA polymerase
   5471..5626    +  CDS            lacZα (fragment): LacZα fragment of β-galactosidase; lacZ fragment
   5631..6059    +  rep_origin     f1 ori (sequence partly withheld): f1 bacteriophage origin of replication; arrow indicates direction of (+) strand synthesis
   6112..6216    +  promoter       AmpR promoter: bla
   6217..7077    +  CDS            AmpR: β-lactamase; bla; confers resistance to ampicillin, carbenicillin, and related antibiotics
   7248..7836    +  rep_origin     ori: high-copy-number ColE1/pMB1/pBR322/pUC origin of replication
   8019..42      +  CDS            lacI (fragment) (across the origin): lac repressor; lacI; The lac repressor binds to the lac operator to inhibit transcription in E. coli. This inhibition can be relieved by adding lactose or isopropyl-β-D-thiogalactopyranoside (IPTG).
>Addgene plasmid #17618 | EF.PGK.GFP | addgene full sequence | sequence record 123220 | Addgene NGS Result
CAGCTGGCACGACAGGTTTCCCGACTGGAAAGCGGGCAGTGAGCGCAACGCAATTAATGTGAGTTAGCTC
ACTCATTAGGCACCCCAGGCTTTACACTTTATGCTTCCGGCTCGTATGTTGTGTGGAATTGTGAGCGGAT
AACAATTTCACACAGGAAACAGCTATGACCATGATTACGCCAAGCGCGCAATTAACCCTCACTAAAGGGA
ACAAAAGCTGGAGCTGCAAGCTTAATGTAGTCTTATGCAATACTCTTGTAGTCTTGCAACATGGTAACGA
TGAGTTAGCAACATGCCTTACAAGGAGAGAAAAAGCACCGTGCATGCCGATTGGTGGAAGTAAGGTGGTA
CGATCGTGCCTTATTAGGAAGGCAACAGACGGGTCTGACATGGATTGGACGAACCACTGAATTGCCGCAT
TGCAGAGATATTGTATTTAAGTGCCTAGCTCGATACATAAACGGGTCTCTCTGGTTAGACCAGATCTGAG
CCTGGGAGCTCTCTGGCTAACTAGGGAACCCACTGCTTAAGCCTCAATAAAGCTTGCCTTGAGTGCTTCA
AGTAGTGTGTGCCCGTCTGTTGTGTGACTCTGGTAACTAGAGATCCCTCAGACCCTTTTAGTCAGTGTGG
AAAATCTCTAGCAGTGGCGCCCGAACAGGGACTTGAAAGCGAAAGGGAAACCAGAGGAGCTCTCTCGACG
CAGGACTCGGCTTGCTGAAGCGCGCACGGCAAGAGGCGAGGGGCGGCGACTGGTGAGTACGCCAAAAATT
TTGACTAGCGGAGGCTAGAAGGAGAGAGATGGGTGCGAGAGCGTCAGTATTAAGCGGGGGAGAATTAGAT
CGCGATGGGAAAAAATTCGGTTAAGGCCAGGGGGAAAGAAAAAATATAAATTAAAACATATAGTATGGGC
AAGCAGGGAGCTAGAACGATTCGCAGTTAATCCTGGCCTGTTAGAAACATCAGAAGGCTGTAGACAAATA
CTGGGACAGCTACAACCATCCCTTCAGACAGGATCAGAAGAACTTAGATCATTATATAATACAGTAGCAA
CCCTCTATTGTGTGCATCAAAGGATAGAGATAAAAGACACCAAGGAAGCTTTAGACAAGATAGAGGAAGA
GCAAAACAAAAGTAAGACCACCGCACAGCAAGCGGCCGCTGATCTTCAGACCTGGAGGAGGAGATATGAG
GGACAATTGGAGAAGTGAATTATATAAATATAAAGTAGTAAAAATTGAACCATTAGGAGTAGCACCCACC
AAGGCAAAGAGAAGAGTGGTGCAGAGAGAAAAAAGAGCAGTGGGAATAGGAGCTTTGTTCCTTGGGTTCT
TGGGAGCAGCAGGAAGCACTATGGGCGCAGCGTCAATGACGCTGACGGTACAGGCCAGACAATTATTGTC
TGGTATAGTGCAGCAGCAGAACAATTTGCTGAGGGCTATTGAGGCGCAACAGCATCTGTTGCAACTCACA
GTCTGGGGCATCAAGCAGCTCCAGGCAAGAATCCTGGCTGTGGAAAGATACCTAAAGGATCAACAGCTCC
TGGGGATTTGGGGTTGCTCTGGAAAACTCATTTGCACCACTGCTGTGCCTTGGAATGCTAGTTGGAGTAA
TAAATCTCTGGAACAGATTTGGAATCACACGACCTGGATGGAGTGGGACAGAGAAATTAACAATTACACA
AGCTTAATACACTCCTTAATTGAAGAATCGCAAAACCAGCAAGAAAAGAATGAACAAGAATTATTGGAAT
TAGATAAATGGGCAAGTTTGTGGAATTGGTTTAACATAACAAATTGGCTGTGGTATATAAAATTATTCAT
AATGATAGTAGGAGGCTTGGTAGGTTTAAGAATAGTTTTTGCTGTACTTTCTATAGTGAATAGAGTTAGG
CAGGGATATTCACCATTATCGTTTCAGACCCACCTCCCAACCCCGAGGGGACCCGACAGGCCCGAAGGAA
TAGAAGAAGAAGGTGGAGAGAGAGACAGAGACAGATCCATTCGATTAGTGAACGGATCTCGACGGTATCG
ATCACGAGACTAGCCTCGAGAAGCTTGATGACGGTATCGATAAGCTTTGCAAAGATGGATAAAGTTTTAA
ACAGAGAGGAATCTTTGCAGCTAATGGACCTTCTAGGTCTTGAAAGGAGTGGGAATTGGCTCCGGTGCCC
GTCAGTGGGCAGAGCGCACATCGCCCACAGTCCCCGAGAAGTTGGGGGGAGGGGTCGGCAATTGAACCGG
TGCCTAGAGAAGGTGGCGCGGGGTAAACTGGGAAAGTGATGTCGTGTACTGGCTCCGCCTTTTTCCCGAG
GGTGGGGGAGAACCGTATATAAGTGCAGTAGTCGCCGTGAACGTTCTTTTTCGCAACGGGTTTGCCGCCA
GAACACAGGTAAGTGCCGTGTGTGGTTCCCGCGGGCCTGGCCTCTTTACGGGTTATGGCCCTTGCGTGCC
TTGAATTACTTCCACCTGGCTGCAGTACGTGATTCTTGATCCCGAGCTTCGGGTTGGAAGTGGGTGGGAG
AGTTCGAGGCCTTGCGCTTAAGGAGCCCCTTCGCCTCGTGCTTGAGTTGAGGCCTGGCCTGGGCGCTGGG
GCCGCCGCGTGCGAATCTGGTGGCACCTTCGCGCCTGTCTCGCTGCTTTCGATAAGTCTCTAGCCATTTA
AAATTTTTGATGACCTGCTGCGACGCTTTTTTTCTGGCAAGATAGTCTTGTAAATGCGGGCCAAGATCTG
CACACTGGTATTTCGGTTTTTGGGGCCGCGGGCGGCGACGGGGCCCGTGCGTCCCAGCGCACATGTTCGG
CGAGGCGGGGCCTGCGAGCGCGGCCACCGAGAATCGGACGGGGGTAGTCTCAAGCTGGCCGGCCTGCTCT
GGTGCCTGGCCTCGCGCCGCCGTGTATCGCCCCGCCCTGGGCGGCAAGGCTGGCCCGGTCGGCACCAGTT
GCGTGAGCGGAAAGATGGCCGCTTCCCGGCCCTGCTGCAGGGAGCTCAAAATGGAGGACGCGGCGCTCGG
GAGAGCGGGCGGGTGAGTCACCCACACAAAGGAAAAGGGCCTTTCCGTCCTCAGCCGTCGCTTCATGTGA
CTCCACGGAGTACCGGGCGCCGTCCAGGCACCTCGATTAGTTCTCGAGCTTTTGGAGTACGTCGTCTTTA
GGTTGGGGGGAGGGGTTTTATGCGATGGAGTTTCCCCACACTGAGTGGGTGGAGACTGAAGTTAGGCCAG
CTTGGCACTTGATGTAATTCTCCTTGGAATTTGCCCTTTTTGAGTTTGGATCTTGGTTCATTCTCAAGCC
TCAGACAGTGGTTCAAAGTTTTTTTCTTCCATTTCAGGTGTCGTGAGGAATTAGCTTGGTACTAATACGA
CTCACTATAGGGAGACCCAAGCTGGCTAGGTAAGCTTGATATCGAATTCCTGCAGCCCGGGGGATCTCGA
GAAGCTTGATATCGAATTCCACGGGGTTGGGGTTGCGCCTTTTCCAAGGCAGCCCTGGGTTTGCGCAGGG
ACGCGGCTGCTCTGGGCGTGGTTCCGGGAAACGCAGCGGCGCCGACCCTGGGTCTCGCACATTCTTCACG
TCCGTTCGCAGCGTCACCCGGATCTTCGCCGCTACCCTTGTGGGCCCCCCGGCGACGCTTCCTGCTCCGC
CCCTAAGTCGGGAAGGTTCCTTGCGGTTCGCGGCGTGCCGGACGTGACAAACGGAAGCCGCACGTCTCAC
TAGTACCCTCGCAGACGGACAGCGCCAGGGAGCAATGGCAGCGCGCCGACCGCGATGGGCTGTGGCCAAT
AGCGGCTGCTCAGCAGGGCGCGCCGAGAGCAGCGGCCGGGAAGGGGCGGTGCGGGAGGCGGGGTGTGGGG
CGGTAGTGTGGGCCCTGTTCCTGCCCGCGCGGTGTTCCGCATTCTGCAAGCCTCCGGAGCGCACGTCGGC
AGTCGGCTCCCTCGTTGACCGAATCACCGACCTCTCTCCCCAGGGGGATCCACCGGTCGCCACCATGGTG
AGCAAGGGCGAGGAGCTGTTCACCGGGGTGGTGCCCATCCTGGTCGAGCTGGACGGCGACGTAAACGGCC
ACAAGTTCAGCGTGTCCGGCGAGGGCGAGGGCGATGCCACCTACGGCAAGCTGACCCTGAAGTTCATCTG
CACCACCGGCAAGCTGCCCGTGCCCTGGCCCACCCTCGTGACCACCCTGACCTACGGCGTGCAGTGCTTC
AGCCGCTACCCCGACCACATGAAGCAGCACGACTTCTTCAAGTCCGCCATGCCCGAAGGCTACGTCCAGG
AGCGCACCATCTTCTTCAAGGACGACGGCAACTACAAGACCCGCGCCGAGGTGAAGTTCGAGGGCGACAC
CCTGGTGAACCGCATCGAGCTGAAGGGCATCGACTTCAAGGAGGACGGCAACATCCTGGGGCACAAGCTG
GAGTACAACTACAACAGCCACAACGTCTATATCATGGCCGACAAGCAGAAGAACGGCATCAAGGTGAACT
TCAAGATCCGCCACAACATCGAGGACGGCAGCGTGCAGCTCGCCGACCACTACCAGCAGAACACCCCCAT
CGGCGACGGCCCCGTGCTGCTGCCCGACAACCACTACCTGAGCACCCAGTCCGCCCTGAGCAAAGACCCC
AACGAGAAGCGCGATCACATGGTCCTGCTGGAGTTCGTGACCGCCGCCGGGATCACTCTCGGCATGGACG
AGCTGTACAAGTAAAGCGGCCGCGTCGACGGGCCCTCGACGGGCCCGCGGAATTCGAGCTCGGTACCTTT
AAGACCAATGACTTACAAGGCAGCTGTAGATCTTAGCCACTTTTTAAAAGAAAAGGGGGGACTGGAAGGG
CTAATTCACTCCCAACGAAGACAAGATCTGCTTTTTGCTTGTACTGGGTCTCTCTGGTTAGACCAGATCT
GAGCCTGGGAGCTCTCTGGCTAACTAGGGAACCCACTGCTTAAGCCTCAATAAAGCTTGCCTTGAGTGCT
TCAAGTAGTGTGTGCCCGTCTGTTGTGTGACTCTGGTAACTAGAGATCCCTCAGACCCTTTTAGTCAGTG
TGGAAAATCTCTAGCAGTAGTAGTTCATGTCATCTTATTATTCAGTATTTATAACTTGCAAAGAAATGAA
TATCAGAGAGTGAGAGGAACTTGTTTATTGCAGCTTATAATGGTTACAAATAAAGCAATAGCATCACAAA
TTTCACAAATAAAGCATTTTTTTCACTGCATTCTAGTTGTGGTTTGTCCAAACTCATCAATGTATCTTAT
CATGTCTGGCTCTAGCTATCCCGCCCCTAACTCCGCCCATCCCGCCCCTAACTCCGCCCAGTTCCGCCCA
TTCTCCGCCCCATGGCTGACTAATTTTTTTTATTTATGCAGAGGCCGAGGCCGCCTCGGCCTCTGAGCTA
TTCCAGAAGTAGTGAGGAGGCTTTTTTGGAGGCCTAGGGACGTACCCAATTCGCCCTATAGTGAGTCGTA
TTACGCGCGCTCACTGGCCGTCGTTTTACAACGTCGTGACTGGGAAAACCCTGGCGTTACCCAACTTAAT
CGCCTTGCAGCACATCCCCCTTTCGCCAGCTGGCGTAATAGCGAAGAGGCCCGCACCGATCGCCCTTCCC
AACAGTTGCGCAGCCTGAATGGCGAATGGG
[124 nt withheld, positions 5631-5754]
C
[91 nt withheld, positions 5756-5846]
A
[49 nt withheld, positions 5848-5896]
CCTTTGACGTTGGAGTCCACGTTCTTT
[37 nt withheld, positions 5924-5960]
ACCCTATCTCGGTCTATTCTTTTGATTTATAAGGGATTTTGCCGATTTCGGCCTATTGGTTAAAAAATGA
GCTGATTTAACAAAAATTTAACGCGAATTTTAACAAAATATTAACGCTTACAATTTAGGTGGCACTTTTC
GGGGAAATGTGCGCGGAACCCCTATTTGTTTATTTTTCTAAATACATTCAAATATGTATCCGCTCATGAG
ACAATAACCCTGATAAATGCTTCAATAATATTGAAAAAGGAAGAGTATGAGTATTCAACATTTCCGTGTC
GCCCTTATTCCCTTTTTTGCGGCATTTTGCCTTCCTGTTTTTGCTCACCCAGAAACGCTGGTGAAAGTAA
AAGATGCTGAAGATCAGTTGGGTGCACGAGTGGGTTACATCGAACTGGATCTCAACAGCGGTAAGATCCT
TGAGAGTTTTCGCCCCGAAGAACGTTTTCCAATGATGAGCACTTTTAAAGTTCTGCTATGTGGCGCGGTA
TTATCCCGTATTGACGCCGGGCAAGAGCAACTCGGTCGCCGCATACACTATTCTCAGAATGACTTGGTTG
AGTACTCACCAGTCACAGAAAAGCATCTTACGGATGGCATGACAGTAAGAGAATTATGCAGTGCTGCCAT
AACCATGAGTGATAACACTGCGGCCAACTTACTTCTGACAACGATCGGAGGACCGAAGGAGCTAACCGCT
TTTTTGCACAACATGGGGGATCATGTAACTCGCCTTGATCGTTGGGAACCGGAGCTGAATGAAGCCATAC
CAAACGACGAGCGTGACACCACGATGCCTGTAGCAATGGCAACAACGTTGCGCAAACTATTAACTGGCGA
ACTACTTACTCTAGCTTCCCGGCAACAATTAATAGACTGGATGGAGGCGGATAAAGTTGCAGGACCACTT
CTGCGCTCGGCCCTTCCGGCTGGCTGGTTTATTGCTGATAAATCTGGAGCCGGTGAGCGTGGGTCTCGCG
GTATCATTGCAGCACTGGGGCCAGATGGTAAGCCCTCCCGTATCGTAGTTATCTACACGACGGGGAGTCA
GGCAACTATGGATGAACGAAATAGACAGATCGCTGAGATAGGTGCCTCACTGATTAAGCATTGGTAACTG
TCAGACCAAGTTTACTCATATATACTTTAGATTGATTTAAAACTTCATTTTTAATTTAAAAGGATCTAGG
TGAAGATCCTTTTTGATAATCTCATGACCAAAATCCCTTAACGTGAGTTTTCGTTCCACTGAGCGTCAGA
CCCCGTAGAAAAGATCAAAGGATCTTCTTGAGATCCTTTTTTTCTGCGCGTAATCTGCTGCTTGCAAACA
AAAAAACCACCGCTACCAGCGGTGGTTTGTTTGCCGGATCAAGAGCTACCAACTCTTTTTCCGAAGGTAA
CTGGCTTCAGCAGAGCGCAGATACCAAATACTGTTCTTCTAGTGTAGCCGTAGTTAGGCCACCACTTCAA
GAACTCTGTAGCACCGCCTACATACCTCGCTCTGCTAATCCTGTTACCAGTGGCTGCTGCCAGTGGCGAT
AAGTCGTGTCTTACCGGGTTGGACTCAAGACGATAGTTACCGGATAAGGCGCAGCGGTCGGGCTGAACGG
GGGGTTCGTGCACACAGCCCAGCTTGGAGCGAACGACCTACACCGAACTGAGATACCTACAGCGTGAGCT
ATGAGAAAGCGCCACGCTTCCCGAAGGGAGAAAGGCGGACAGGTATCCGGTAAGCGGCAGGGTCGGAACA
GGAGAGCGCACGAGGGAGCTTCCAGGGGGAAACGCCTGGTATCTTTATAGTCCTGTCGGGTTTCGCCACC
TCTGACTTGAGCGTCGATTTTTGTGATGCTCGTCAGGGGGGCGGAGCCTATGGAAAAACGCCAGCAACGC
GGCCTTTTTACGGTTCCTGGCCTTTTGCTGGCCTTTTGCTCACATGTTCTTTCCTGCGTTATCCCCTGAT
TCTGTGGATAACCGTATTACCGCCTTTGAGTGAGCTGATACCGCTCGCCGCAGCCGAACGACCGAGCGCA
GCGAGTCAGTGAGCGAGGAAGCGGAAGAGCGCCCAATACGCAAACCGCCTCTCCCCGCGCGTTGGCCGAT
TCATTAATG
