>Addgene plasmid #17618 | EF.PGK.GFP | addgene partial sequence | sequence record 23482 | 17618 with EF-1a fwd
TTAGCTTGGTACTAATACGACTCACTATAGGGAGACCCAAGCTGGCTAGGTAAGCTTGATATCGAATTCC
TGCAGCCCGGGGGATCTCGAGAAGCTTGATATCGAATTCCACGGGGTTGGGGTTGCGCCTTTTCCAAGGC
AGCCCTGGGTTTGCGCAGGGACGCGGCTGCTCTGGGCGTGGTTCCGGGAAACGCAGCGGCGCCGACCCTG
GGTCTCGCACATTCTTCACGTCCGTTCGCAGCGTCACCCGGATCTTCGCCGCTACCCTTGTGGGCCCCCC
GGCGACGCTTCCTGCTCCGCCCCTAAGTCGGGAAGGTTCCTTGCGGTTCGCGGCGTGCCGGACGTGACAA
ACGGAAGCCGCACGTCTCACTAGTACCCTCGCAGACGGACAGCGCCAGGGAGCAATGGCAGCGCGCCGAC
CGCGATGGGCTGTGGCCAATAGCGGCTGCTCAGCAGGGCGCGCCGAGAGCAGCGGCCGGGAAGGGGCGGT
GCGGGAGGCGGGGTGTGGGGCGGTAGTGTGGGCCCTGTTCCTGCCCGCGCGGTGTTCCGCATTCTGCAAG
CCTCCGGAGCGCACGTCGGCAGTCGGCTCCCTCGTTGACCGAATCACCGACCTCTCTCCCCAGGGGGATC
CACCGGTCGCCACCATGGTGAGCAAGGGCGAGGAGCTGTTCACCGGGGTGGTGCCCATCCTGGTCGAGCT
GGACGGCGACGTAAACGGCCACAAGT
