>Addgene plasmid #17618 | EF.PGK.GFP | addgene partial sequence | sequence record 167037 | EF1a-F 5'-TCAAGCCTCAGACAGTGGTTC-3'
TTAGCTTGGTACTAATACGACTCACTATAGGGAGACCCAAGCTGGCTAGGTAAGCTTGATATCGAATTCC
TGCAGCCCGGGGGATCTCGAGAAGCTTGATATCGAATTCCACGGGGTTGGGGTTGCGCCTTTTCCAAGGC
AGCCCTGGGTTTGCGCAGGGACGCGGCTGCTCTGGGCGTGGTTCCGGGAAACGCAGCGGCGCCGACCCTG
GGTCTCGCACATTCTTCACGTCCGTTCGCAGCGTCACCCGGATCTTCGCCGCTACCCTTGTGGGCCCCCC
GGCGACGCTTCCTGCTCCGCCCCTAAGTCGGGAAGGTTCCTTGCGGTTCGCGGCGTGCCGGACGTGACAA
ACGGAAGCCGCACGTCTCACTAGTACCCTCGCAGACGGACAGCGCCAGGGAGCAATGGCAGCGCGCCGAC
CGCGATGGGCTGTGGCCAATAGCGGCTGCTCAGCAGGGCGCGCCGAGAGCAGCGGCCGGGAAGGGGCGGT
GCGGGAGGCGGGGTGTGGGGCGGTAGTGTGGGCCCTGTTCCTGCCCGCGCGGTGTTCCGCATTCTGCAAG
CCTCCGGAGCGCACGTCGGCAGTCGGCTCCCTCGTTGACCGAATCACCGACCTCTCTCCCCAGGGGGATC
CACCGGTCGCCACCATGGTGAGCAAGGGCGAGGAGCTGTTCACCGGGGTGGTGCCCATCCTGGTCGAGCT
GGACGGCGACGTAA
